>Addgene plasmid #72163 | Sema6a.a-Fc-His | depositor full sequence | sequence record 138922 | Full sequence
GTCGAGGTCTCGACGGTATCGATTGACATTGATTATTGACTAGCTAGTTATTAATAGTAATCAATTACGG
GGTCATTAGTTCATAGCCCATATATGGAGTTCCGCGTTACATAACTTACGGTAAATGGCCCGCCTGGCTG
ACCGCCCAACGACCCCCGCCCATTGACGTCAATAATGACGTATGTTCCCATAGTAACGCCAATAGGGACT
TTCCATTGACGTCAATGGGTGGAGTATTTACGGTAAACTGCCCACTTGGCAGTACATCAAGTGTATCATA
TGCCAAGTCCGCCCCCTATTGACGTCAATGACGGTAAATGGCCCGCCTGGCATTATGCCCAGTACATGAC
CTTACGGGACTTTCCTACTTGGCAGTACATCTACGTATTAGTCATCGCTATTACCATGGTGATGCGGTTT
TGGCAGTACACCAATGGGCGTGGATAGCGGTTTGACTCACGGGGATTTCCAAGTCTCCACCCCATTGACG
TCAATGGGAGTTTGTTTTGGCACCAAAATCAACGGGACTTTCCAAAATGTCGTAATAACCCCGCCCCGTT
GACGCAAATGGGCGGTAGGCGTGTACGGTGGGAGGTCTATATAAGCAGAGCTCGTTTAGTGAACCGTCAG
ATCGCCTGGAGACGCCATCCACGCTGTTTTGACCTCCATAGAAGACACCGGGACCGATCCAGCCTCCGCG
GCCGGGAACGGTGCATTGGAACGCGGATTCCCCGTGCCAAGAGTGACGTAAGTACCGCCTATAGACTCTA
TAGGCACACCCCTTTGGCTCTTATGCATGCTATACTGTTTTTGGCTTGGGGCCTATACACCCCCGCTTCC
ATATGCTATAGGTGATGGTATAGCTTAGCCTATAGGTGTGGGTTATTGACCATTATTGACCACTCCCCTA
TTGGTGACGATACTTTCCATTACTAATCCATAACATGGCTCTTTGCCACAACTATCTCTATTGGCTATAT
GCCAATACTCTGTCCTTCAGAGACTGACACGGACTCTGTATTTTTACAGGATGGGGTCCCATTTATTATT
TACAAATTCACATATACAACAACGCCGTCCCCCGTGCCCGCAGTTTTTATTAAACATAGCGTGGGATCTC
CACGCGAATCTCGGGTACGTGTTCCGGACATGGGCTCTTCTCCGGTAGCGGCGGAGCTTCCACATCCGAG
CCCTGGTCCCATGCCTCCAGCGGCTCATGGTCGCTCGGCAGCTCCTTGCTCCTAACAGTGGAGGCCAGAC
TTAGGCACAGCACAATGCCCACCACCACCAGTGTGCCGCACAAGGCCGTGGCGGTAGGGTATGTGTCTGA
AAATGAGCTCGGAGATTGGGCTCGCACCGCTGACGCAGATGGAAGACTTAAGGCAGCGGCAGAAGAAGAT
GCAGGCAGCTGAGTTGTTGTATTCTGATAAGAGTCAGAGGTAACTCCCGTTGCGGTGCTGTTAACGGTGG
AGGGCAGTGTAGTCTGAGCAGTACTCGTTGCTGCCGCGCGCGCCACCAGACATAATAGCTGACAGACTAA
CAGACTGTTCCTTTCCATGGGTCTTTTCTGCAGAAGCTTGAATTCTCGAGGATCCGCGGCCGCGCCACCA
TGCGGCCAGCAGCCTTACTGCTGTGTCTCACACTGCTACACTGCGCTGGGGCTGGTTTCCCAGAAGATTC
CGAGCCAATCAGTATTTCGCATGGCAACTATACAAAACAGTATCCGGTGTTTGTGGGCCACAAGCCAGGA
CGGAACACCACGCAGAGGCACAGGCTGGACATCCAGATGATCATGATCATGAACAGAACCCTCTACGTTG
CTGCTCGAGACCATATTTATACTGTTGATATAGACACATCCCACACAGAAGAAATTTACTGTAGCAAAAA
ACTGACATGGAAATCTAGACAGGCTGACGTAGACACATGCAGGATGAAGGGGAAACATAAGGATGAATGT
CACAACTTCATTAAAGTTCTTCTCAAGAAGAATGATGATACGCTGTTTGTCTGTGGAACCAATGCCTTCA
ACCCTTCCTGCAGAAACTACAGGGTCGATACCTTGGAAACTTTTGGGGATGAATTTAGCGGAATGGCCAG
ATGCCCTTATGATGCCAAACATGCCAACATCGCTCTGTTTGCAGATGGAAAACTCTACTCGGCTACAGTG
ACTGACTTTCTGGCCATTGATGCGGTCATTTACAGGAGCCTCGGAGACAGCCCTACCCTCAGGACTGTCA
AGCATGATTCAAAGTGGTTGAAAGAGCCGTACTTTGTCCAAGCCGTGGATTATGGGGACTATATCTACTT
CTTCTTCAGAGAAATTGCAGTAGAATACAACACTATGGGGAAGGTTGTTTTCCCTAGGGTGGCTCAGGTC
TGTAAGAATGACATGGGAGGGTCTCAGAGAGTCCTGGAGAAGCAGTGGACATCTTTCCTGAAGGCTCGCC
TGAACTGCTCGGTGCCTGGAGACTCTCATTTTTATTTCAATATACTCCAGGCAGTTACAGATGTGATTCG
CATTAATGGCCGTGATGTTGTCTTGGCAACCTTTTCCACACCTTATAACAGCATCCCAGGTTCTGCAGTC
TGTGCCTATGACATGCTTGACATTGCTAATGTTTTCACTGGGAGGTTCAAGGAACAGAAATCACCTGACT
CTACCTGGACACCCGTTCCAGACGAACGAGTCCCTAAGCCCAGGCCAGGCTGTTGTGCTGGATCATCCTC
TTTAGAAAAATATGCAACCTCCAATGAGTTTCCCGATGATACCCTGAACTTCATTAAGACGCATCCACTC
ATGGACGAGGCAGTGCCTTCCATCATCAACAGACCTTGGTTCCTGAGAACAATGGTCAGATACCGCCTGA
CCAAAATTGCAGTAGACAACGCTGCCGGGCCATATCAGAATCACACTGTGGTTTTCCTGGGATCAGAAAA
GGGAATCATCCTGAAGTTCTTGGCCAGGATAGGAAGCAGTGGTTTCCTAAATGGCAGCCTTTTCCTGGAG
GAGATGAATGTTTACAACCCAGAAAAGTGCAGCTATGATGGTGTAGAAGACAAAAGGATCATGGGCATGC
AGCTCGACAGAGCGAGTGGCTCACTCTATGTTGCATTCTCTACTTGTGTGATCAAGGTGCCTCTTGGCCG
CTGTGAGCGACATGGGAAGTGTAAAAAAACCTGCATCGCCTCCAGAGACCCGTATTGTGGGTGGGTAAGG
GAAAGTGGTTCCTGTGCCCATCTGTCACCCCTTAGCAGACTGACATTTGAGCAGGACATTGAGCGTGGCA
ATACGGACGGCCTAGGAGACTGTCACAATTCCTTCGTGGCACTGAATGGGCACGCCAGTTCCCTCTATCC
CAGCACCACTACGTCAGATTCGGCATCCCGAGACGGGTATGAGTCTAGGGGAGGCATGCTGGACTGGAAC
GACCTGCTCGAGGCACCTGGCAGCACAGACCCTTTGGGGGCAGTGTCCTCTCATAACCACCAGGACAAGA
AGGGAGTGATTCGGGAAAGTTACCTCAAAAGCAACGACCAGCTTGTTCCTGGCGCGCCTGACAAAACTCA
CACATGCCCACCGTGCCCAGCACCTGAACTCCTGGGGGGACCGTCAGTCTTCCTCTTCCCCCCAAAACCC
AAGGACACCCTCATGATCTCCCGGACCCCTGAGGTCACATGCGTGGTGGTGGACGTGAGCCACGAAGACC
CTGAGGTCAAGTTCAACTGGTACGTGGACGGCGTGGAGGTGCATAATGCCAAGACAAAGCCGCGGGAGGA
GCAGTACAACAGCACGTACCGTGTGGTCAGCGTCCTCACCGTCCTGCACCAGGACTGGCTGAATGGCAAG
GAGTACAAGTGCAAGGTCTCCAACAAAGCCCTCCCAGCCCCCATCGAGAAAACCATCTCCAAAGCCAAAG
GGCAGCCCCGAGAACCACAGGTGTATACCCTGCCCCCATCCCGGGATGAGCTGACCAAGAACCAGGTCAG
CCTGACCTGCCTGGTCAAAGGCTTCTATCCCAGCGACATCGCCGTGGAGTGGGAGAGCAATGGGCAGCCG
GAGAACAACTACAAGACCACGCCTCCCGTGCTGGACTCCGACGGCTCCTTCTTCCTCTACAGCAAGCTCA
CCGTGGACAAGAGCAGGTGGCAGCAGGGGAACGTCTTCTCATGCTCCGTGATGCATGAGGCTCTGCACAA
CCACTACACGCAGAAGAGCCTCTCCCTGTCTCCGGGTAAAGGCGGCCATCATCACCATCACCATTAATCT
AGAGATCTTATTAAAGCAGAACTTGTTTATTGCAGCTTATAATGGTTACAAATAAAGCAATAGCATCACA
AATTTCACAAATAAAGCATTTTTTTCACTGCATTCTAGTTGTGGTTTGTCCAAACTCATCAATGTATCTT
ATCATGTCTGGTCGACTCTAGCTAGACTCTTCCGCTTCCTCGCTCACTGACTCGCTGCGCTCGGTCGTTC
GGCTGCGGCGAGCGGTATCAGCTCACTCAAAGGCGGTAATACGGTTATCCACAGAATCAGGGGATAACGC
AGGAAAGAACATGTGAGCAAAAGGCCAGCAAAAGGCCAGGAACCGTAAAAAGGCCGCGTTGCTGGCGTTT
TTCCATAGGCTCCGCCCCCCTGACGAGCATCACAAAAATCGACGCTCAAGTCAGAGGTGGCGAAACCCGA
CAGGACTATAAAGATACCAGGCGTTTCCCCCTGGAAGCTCCCTCGTGCGCTCTCCTGTTCCGACCCTGCC
GCTTACCGGATACCTGTCCGCCTTTCTCCCTTCGGGAAGCGTGGCGCTTTCTCATAGCTCACGCTGTAGG
TATCTCAGTTCGGTGTAGGTCGTTCGCTCCAAGCTGGGCTGTGTGCACGAACCCCCCGTTCAGCCCGACC
GCTGCGCCTTATCCGGTAACTATCGTCTTGAGTCCAACCCGGTAAGACACGACTTATCGCCACTGGCAGC
AGCCACTGGTAACAGGATTAGCAGAGCGAGGTATGTAGGCGGTGCTACAGAGTTCTTGAAGTGGTGGCCT
AACTACGGCTACACTAGAAGAACAGTATTTGGTATCTGCGCTCTGCTGAAGCCAGTTACCTTCGGAAAAA
GAGTTGGTAGCTCTTGATCCGGCAAACAAACCACCGCTGGTAGCGGTGGTTTTTTTGTTTGCAAGCAGCA
GATTACGCGCAGAAAAAAAGGATCTCAAGAAGATCCTTTGATCTTTTCTACGGGGTCTGACGCTCAGTGG
AACGAAAACTCACGTTAAGGGATTTTGGTCATGAGATTATCAAAAAGGATCTTCACCTAGATCCTTTTAA
ATTAAAAATGAAGTTTTAAATCAATCTAAAGTATATATGAGTAAACTTGGTCTGACAGTTACCAATGCTT
AATCAGTGAGGCACCTATCTCAGCGATCTGTCTATTTCGTTCATCCATAGTTGCCTGACTCCCCGTCGTG
TAGATAACTACGATACGGGAGGGCTTACCATCTGGCCCCAGTGCTGCAATGATACCGCGAGACCCACGCT
CACCGGCTCCAGATTTATCAGCAATAAACCAGCCAGCCGGAAGGGCCGAGCGCAGAAGTGGTCCTGCAAC
TTTATCCGCCTCCATCCAGTCTATTAATTGTTGCCGGGAAGCTAGAGTAAGTAGTTCGCCAGTTAATAGT
TTGCGCAACGTTGTTGCCATTGCTACAGGCATCGTGGTGTCACGCTCGTCGTTTGGTATGGCTTCATTCA
GCTCCGGTTCCCAACGATCAAGGCGAGTTACATGATCCCCCATGTTGTGCAAAAAAGCGGTTAGCTCCTT
CGGTCCTCCGATCGTTGTCAGAAGTAAGTTGGCCGCAGTGTTATCACTCATGGTTATGGCAGCACTGCAT
AATTCTCTTACTGTCATGCCATCCGTAAGATGCTTTTCTGTGACTGGTGAGTACTCAACCAAGTCATTCT
GAGAATAGTGTATGCGGCGACCGAGTTGCTCTTGCCCGGCGTCAATACGGGATAATACCGCGCCACATAG
CAGAACTTTAAAAGTGCTCATCATTGGAAAACGTTCTTCGGGGCGAAAACTCTCAAGGATCTTACCGCTG
TTGAGATCCAGTTCGATGTAACCCACTCGTGCACCCAACTGATCTTCAGCATCTTTTACTTTCACCAGCG
TTTCTGGGTGAGCAAAAACAGGAAGGCAAAATGCCGCAAAAAAGGGAATAAGGGCGACACGGAAATGTTG
AATACTCATACTCTTCCTTTTTCAATATTATTGAAGCATTTATCAGGGTTATTGTCTCATGAGCGGATAC
ATATTTGAATGTATTTAGAAAAATAAACAAATAGGGGTTCCGCGCACATTTCCCCGAAAAGTGCCACCTG
ACGTCTAAGAAACCATTATTATCATGACATTAACCTATAAAAATAGGCGTATCACGAGGCCCTTTCGTCT
CGCGCGTTTCGGTGATGACGGTGAAAACCTCTGACACATGCAGCTCCCGGAGGAATGTGTGTCAGTTAGG
GTGTGGAAAGTCCCCAGGCTCCCCAGGCAGGCAGAAGTATGCAAAGCATGCATCTCAATTAGTCAGCAAC
CAGGTGTGGAAAGTCCCCAGGCTCCCCAGCAGGCAGAAGTATGCAAAGCATGCATCTCAATTAGTCAGCA
ACCATAGTCCCGCCCCTAACTCCGCCCATCCCGCCCCTAACTCCGCCCAGTTCCGCCCATTCTCCGCCCC
ATGGCTGACTAATTTTTTTTATTTATGCAGAGGCCGAGGCCGCCTCTGCCTCTGAGCTATTCCAGAAGTA
GTGAGGAGGCTTTTTTGGAGGCCTAGGCTTTTGCAAAAAGCTCCCGGGAGCTTGTATATCCATTTTCGTC
CCGGAGACGGTCACAGCTTGTCTGTAAGCGGATGCCGGGAGCAGACAAGCCCGTCAGGGCGCGTCAGCGG
GTGTTGGCGGGTGTCGGGGCTGGCTTAACTATGCGGCATCAGAGCAGATTGTACTGAGAGTGCACCATAT
GCGGTGTGAAATACCGCACAGATGCGTAAGGAGAAAATACCGCATCAGGAAATTGTAAGCGTTAATATTT
TGTTAAAATTCGCGTTAAATTTTTGTTAAATCAGCTCATTTTTTAACCAATAGGCCGAAATCGGCAAAAT
CCCTTATAAATCAAAAGAATAGACCGAGATAGGGT
[37 nt withheld, positions 7176-7212]
AAAGAACGTGGACTCCAACGTCAAAGG
[49 nt withheld, positions 7240-7288]
T
[91 nt withheld, positions 7290-7380]
G
[124 nt withheld, positions 7382-7505]
CCATTCGCCATTCAGGCTGCGCAACTGTTGGGAAGGGCGATCGGTGCGGGCCTCTTCGCTATTACGCCAG
CTGGCGAAAGGGGGATGTGCTGCAAGGCGATTAAGTTGGGTAACGCCAGGGTTTTCCCAGTCACGACGTT
GTAAAACGACGGCCAGTGAATT
Features (pLannotate 1.2.2; 14 found; start..end, strand, type, name):
     25..408     +  enhancer       CMV enhancer: human cytomegalovirus immediate early enhancer
    410..609     +  promoter       CMV promoter: human cytomegalovirus (CMV) immediate early promoter
    748..1573    +  intron         CMV intron A: human cytomegalovirus intron A (Chapman et al., 1991)
   1610..3550    +  CDS            Sema6a (fragment): SEM6A_MOUSE - Also known as Semaq. Experimental evidence at protein level: Swiss-Prot protein existence level 1. Cell surface receptor for PLXNA2 that plays an important role in cell-cell signaling. Required for normal granule cell migration in the developing cerebellum. Promotes reorganization of the actin cytoskeleton and plays an important role in axon guidance in the developing central nervous system. Can act as repulsive axon guidance cue. Has repulsive action towards migrating granular neurons. May play a role in channeling sympathetic axons into the sympathetic chains and controlling th
   3527..4240    +  CDS            IGHG1 (fragment): IGHG1_HUMAN - Experimental evidence at protein level: Swiss-Prot protein existence level 1. Constant region of immunoglobulin heavy chains. Immunoglobulins, also known as antibodies, are membrane-bound or secreted glycoproteins produced by B lymphocytes. In the recognition phase of humoral immunity, the membrane-bound immunoglobulins serve as receptors which, upon binding of a specific antigen, trigger the clonal expansion and differentiation of B lymphocytes into immunoglobulins- secreting plasma cells. Secreted immunoglobulins mediate the effector phase of humoral immunity, which results in
   4290..4411    +  polyA_signal   SV40 poly(A) signal: SV40 polyadenylation signal
   4620..5208    -  rep_origin     ori: high-copy-number ColE1/pMB1/pBR322/pUC origin of replication
   5379..6239    -  CDS            AmpR: β-lactamase; bla; confers resistance to ampicillin, carbenicillin, and related antibiotics
   6240..6344    -  promoter       AmpR promoter: bla
   6439..6474    +  CDS            rop (fragment): Rop protein, which maintains plasmids at low copy number; rop
   6497..6827    +  promoter       SV40 promoter: SV40 enhancer and early promoter
   6950..7049    +  misc_feature   bom (fragment): basis of mobility region from pBR322
   7077..7505    -  rep_origin     f1 ori (sequence partly withheld): f1 bacteriophage origin of replication; arrow indicates direction of (+) strand synthesis
   7509..7666    -  CDS            lacZα (fragment): LacZα fragment of β-galactosidase; lacZ fragment
