[The description below was written by a language model from this plasmid's Addgene catalogue record and pLannotate feature annotations shown in this document.]
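Description:
Sema6a.a-Fc-His is a mammalian expression plasmid built on the pCMVi-SV40ori backbone that produces a soluble, secreted-type form of mouse Semaphorin 6A. The 1,941 bp insert encodes only the extracellular region of Sema6A isoform a and was cloned between NotI and AscI sites, both retained. This places it in frame with backbone-encoded sequence for the Fc region of human IgG1, followed by a six-histidine tag at the C terminus. The depositor notes that the "a" designation was given to the previously reported isoform to distinguish it from a newly identified isoform they named "z".

Transcription is driven by the human cytomegalovirus immediate early enhancer and promoter, followed by CMV intron A, an element commonly included to boost expression of the downstream open reading frame. An SV40 polyadenylation signal terminates the transcript. The annotated SV40 enhancer/early promoter region corresponds to the SV40 origin named in the backbone, which can support episomal replication in cells expressing large T antigen. In bacteria the 7,667 nt plasmid is maintained at high copy through a ColE1/pUC-type origin and selected with ampicillin via β-lactamase. An f1 origin and small remnants of rop, bom and lacZα are also annotated as backbone leftovers.

The Fc portion provides a handle for capture or detection, and Fc fusions typically dimerise, while the His tag allows metal-affinity purification. The associated publication describes an extracellular biochemical interaction screen of neuronal recognition proteins in the retina, which is consistent with using this construct to produce recombinant ectodomain for binding assays.
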