Addgene plasmid #72163: Sema6a.a-Fc-His
Purpose: Expresses the extracellular region of the Sema6A, isoform a protein, C-terminally fused to the Fc region of human IgG1 + 6X histidine tag.
Depositing lab: Woj Wojtowicz. Depositing organization: University of California, Berkeley. Publication: An extracellular biochemical screen reveals that FLRTs and Unc5s mediate neuronal subtype recognition in the retina. Visser JJ, Cheng Y, Perry SC, Chastain AB, Parsa B, Masri SS, Ray TA, Kay JN, Wojtowicz WM. Elife. 2015 Dec 3;4. pii: e08149. doi: 10.7554/eLife.08149. PubMed 26633812.
Backbone
  Vector backbone: pCMVi-SV40ori
  Vector type: Mammalian Expression
Growth in bacteria
  Bacterial resistance: Ampicillin, 100 μg/mL
  Growth temperature: 37°C
  Growth strain: DH5alpha
  Copy number: High Copy
Gene/Insert
  Gene/Insert name: Sema6a.a (alt names: Semaphorin 6A, isoform a; VIa; Semaq; Sema6A-1; NCBI gene ID 20358; Reference sequence NM_018744.2)
  Species: M. musculus (mouse)
  Insert size (bp): 1941
  Entrez Gene: Sema6a (a.k.a. A730020P05Rik, Sema6A-1, Semaq, VIa)
  Promoter: CMV
  Tag / fusion protein: Fc-His (C terminal on backbone)
  Cloning method: Restriction Enzyme; 5′ cloning site NotI (not destroyed); 3′ cloning site AscI (not destroyed)
  Sequencing primers: 5′ GTCAGAGGTAACTCCCGTTGC; 3′ ATCATGAGGGTGTCCTTG
Terms and licenses: Academic/Nonprofit Terms; Industry Terms: Not Available to Industry
Depositor comments: We identified a previously-unreported isoform and named it "z". As such, we designated this previously-reported isoform as isoform "a".
How to cite: Sema6a.a-Fc-His was a gift from Woj Wojtowicz (Addgene plasmid # 72163 ; http://n2t.net/addgene:72163 ; RRID:Addgene_72163)
