>Addgene plasmid #72163 | Sema6a.a-Fc-His | addgene partial sequence | sequence record 138920 | pMRB101-F 5'-aagatgcaggcagctgagtt-3'
ACGGTGGAGGGCAGTGTAGTCTGAGCAGTACTCGTTGCTGCCGCGCGCGCCACCAGACATAATAGCTGAC
AGACTAACAGACTGTTCCTTTCCATGGGTCTTTTCTGCAGAAGCTTGAATTCTCGAGGATCCGCGGCCGC
GCCACCATGCGGCCAGCAGCCTTACTGCTGTGTCTCACACTGCTACACTGCGCTGGGGCTGGTTTCCCAG
AAGATTCCGAGCCAATCAGTATTTCGCATGGCAACTATACAAAACAGTATCCGGTGTTTGTGGGCCACAA
GCCAGGACGGAACACCACGCAGAGGCACAGGCTGGACATCCAGATGATCATGATCATGAACAGAACCCTC
TACGTTGCTGCTCGAGACCATATTTATACTGTTGATATAGACACATCCCACACAGAAGAAATTTACTGTA
GCAAAAAACTGACATGGAAATCTAGACAGGCTGACGTAGACACATGCAGGATGAAGGGGAAACATAAGGA
TGAATGTCACAACTTCATTAAAGTTCTTCTCAAGAAGAATGATGATACGCTGTTTGTCTGTGGAACCAAT
GCCTTCAACCCTTCCTGCAGAAACTACAGGGTCGATACCTTGGAAACTTTTGGGGATGAATTTAGCGGAA
TGGCCAGATGCCCTTATGATGCCAAACATGCCAACATCGCTCTGTTTGCAGATGGAAAACTCTACTCGGC
TACAGTGACTGACTTTCTGGCCATTGATGCGGTCATTTACAGGAGCCTCGGAGACAGCCCTACCCTCAGG
ACTGTCAAGCATGATTCAAAGTGGTTGAA
