>Addgene plasmid #72163 | Sema6a.a-Fc-His | addgene partial sequence | sequence record 138921 | SV40pA-R 5'-GAAATTTGTGATGCTATTGC-3'
ATAAGATCTCTAGATTAATGGTGATGGTGATGATGGCCGCCTTTACCCGGAGACAGGGAGAGGCTCTTCT
GCGTGTAGTGGTTGTGCAGAGCCTCATGCATCACGGAGCATGAGAAGACGTTCCCCTGCTGCCACCTGCT
CTTGTCCACGGTGAGCTTGCTGTAGAGGAAGAAGGAGCCGTCGGAGTCCAGCACGGGAGGCGTGGTCTTG
TAGTTGTTCTCCGGCTGCCCATTGCTCTCCCACTCCACGGCGATGTCGCTGGGATAGAAGCCTTTGACCA
GGCAGGTCAGGCTGACCTGGTTCTTGGTCAGCTCATCCCGGGATGGGGGCAGGGTATACACCTGTGGTTC
TCGGGGCTGCCCTTTGGCTTTGGAGATGGTTTTCTCGATGGGGGCTGGGAGGGCTTTGTTGGAGACCTTG
CACTTGTACTCCTTGCCATTCAGCCAGTCCTGGTGCAGGACGGTGAGGACGCTGACCACACGGTACGTGC
TGTTGTACTGCTCCTCCCGCGGCTTTGTCTTGGCATTATGCACCTCCACGCCGTCCACGTACCAGTTGAA
CTTGACCTCAGGGTCTTCGTGGCTCACGTCCACCACCACGCATGTGACCTCAGGGGTCCGGGAGATCATG
AGGGTGTCCTTGGGTTTTGGGGGGAAGAGGAAGACTGACGGTCCCCCCAGGAGTTCAGGTGCTGGGCACG
GTGGGCATGTGTGAGTTTTGTCAGGCGCGCCAGGAACAAGCTGGTCGTTGCTTTTGAGGTAACTTTCCCG
AATCACTCCCTTCTTGTCCTGGTGGTTATGAGAGGACACTGCCC
